Addgene plasmid #137893: pGEL085
Purpose: (Empty Backbone) iSTU-CRISPR/Cas9 with RcCat intron, tRNA structure backbone
Depositing lab: Yong Zhang. Depositing organization: University of Electronic Science and Technology of China. Publication: Intron-Based Single Transcript Unit CRISPR Systems for Plant Genome Editing. Zhong Z, Liu S, Liu X, Liu B, Tang X, Ren Q, Zhou J, Zheng X, Qi Y, Zhang Y. Rice (N Y). 2020 Feb 3;13(1):8. doi: 10.1186/s12284-020-0369-8. PubMed 32016614.
Backbone
  Vector backbone: pZHY988
  Vector type: Plant Expression, CRISPR
Growth in bacteria
  Bacterial resistance: Kanamycin, 50 μg/mL
  Growth temperature: 37°C
  Growth strain: ccdB Survival
  Copy number: High Copy
Gene/Insert
  Gene/Insert name: None
Terms and licenses: Academic/Nonprofit Terms; Industry Terms: Not Available to Industry
How to cite: pGEL085 was a gift from Yong Zhang (Addgene plasmid # 137893 ; http://n2t.net/addgene:137893 ; RRID:Addgene_137893)
