[The description below was written by a language model from this plasmid's Addgene catalogue record and pLannotate feature annotations shown in this document.]
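Description:
pGEL085 is an empty-backbone plant CRISPR/Cas9 binary vector built on pZHY988, designed for T-DNA delivery of an intron-based single transcript unit (iSTU) editing system. The roughly 15.9 kb plasmid carries a high-copy ColE1/pUC-type origin with a pBR322 bom site for propagation in E. coli. It also has the pVS1 replication and stability functions (oriV, RepA, StaA), which typically maintain such vectors in Agrobacterium. Bacterial selection is by kanamycin (aphA-3). The record specifies a ccdB-tolerant growth strain, which suggests a ccdB counter-selection cassette at the guide cloning site, although no such feature is annotated in either table.

Between the nopaline-type left and right T-DNA borders there are two plant expression units. The maize polyubiquitin promoter drives Streptococcus pyogenes Cas9, terminated by the Arabidopsis HSP18.2 terminator. In the opposite orientation, an enhanced CaMV 35S promoter drives a hygromycin phosphotransferase gene with a CaMV poly(A) signal for selecting transformed plant tissue.

According to the catalogue purpose, an RcCat intron houses a tRNA-based guide RNA scaffold. In the iSTU concept, nuclease and guide arise from one Pol II transcript, and the guide is released through splicing and endogenous tRNA processing. The intron and tRNA/sgRNA elements are not annotated separately. The annotated Cas9 span of about 5.2 kb is longer than the native coding sequence, consistent with extra sequence embedded within it, but the record does not give its position. No targeting spacer is present, so users insert their own guides for plant genome editing; the associated publication appeared in a rice journal. The depositor and sequencing-derived records differ by only a few nucleotides and show the same feature layout.
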