Features (pLannotate 1.2.2; 16 found; start..end, strand, type, name):
      8..2004    +  promoter       Ubi promoter: maize polyubiquitin gene promoter
   2029..7191    +  CDS            cas9: CAS9_STRP1 - Also known as csn1 From Streptococcus pyogenes serotype M1.
   7235..7483    +  terminator     HSP terminator: efficient transcription terminator from the Arabidopsis thaliana heat shock protein 18.2 gene (Nagaya et al., 2010)
   7504..7528    +  misc_feature   RB T-DNA repeat: right border repeat from nopaline C58 T-DNA
   7867..8268    +  CDS            Y4CG_SINFN (fragment): Protein inferred from homology: Swiss-Prot protein existence level 3. From Sinorhizobium fredii (strain NBRC 101917 / NGR234).
   8828..9457    +  CDS            pVS1 StaA: stability protein from the Pseudomonas plasmid pVS1 (Heeb et al., 2000)
   9890..10958   +  CDS            pVS1 RepA (fragment): replication protein from the Pseudomonas plasmid pVS1 (Heeb et al., 2000)
  11024..11218   +  rep_origin     pVS1 oriV: origin of replication for the Pseudomonas plasmid pVS1 (Heeb et al., 2000)
  11421..11460   +  CDS            rop (fragment): Rop protein, which maintains plasmids at low copy number; rop
  11562..11702   +  misc_feature   bom: basis of mobility region from pBR322
  11888..12476   -  rep_origin     ori: high-copy-number ColE1/pMB1/pBR322/pUC origin of replication
  12563..13357   -  CDS            KanR: aminoglycoside phosphotransferase; aphA-3; confers resistance to kanamycin
  13782..13806   +  misc_feature   LB T-DNA repeat: left border repeat from nopaline C58 T-DNA
  13884..14058   -  polyA_signal   CaMV poly(A) signal: cauliflower mosaic virus polyadenylation signal
  14099..15109   -  CDS            HygR: aminoglycoside phosphotransferase from E. coli; aph(4)-Ia; confers resistance to hygromycin
  15148..15825   -  promoter       CaMV 35S promoter (enhanced): cauliflower mosaic virus 35S promoter with a duplicated enhancer region
>Addgene plasmid #137893 | pGEL085 | depositor full sequence | sequence record 266268 | pGEL085 sequence 15897 bps
GGCGCGCCTGCAGTGCAGCGTGACCCGGTCGTGCCCCTCTCTTGAGATAATGAGCATTGCATGTCTAAGT
TATAAAAAATTACCACATATTTTTTTTGTCACACTTGTTTGAAGTGCAGTTTATCTATCTTTATACATAT
ATTTAAACTTTACTCTACGAATAATATAATCTATAGTACTACAATAATATCAGTGTTTTAGAGAATCATA
TAAATGAACAGTTAGACATGGTCTAAAGGACAATTGAGTATTTTGACAACAGGACTCTACAGTTTTATCT
TTTTAGTGTGCATGTGTTCTCCTTTTTTTTTGCAAATAGCTTCACCTATATAATACTTCATCCATTTTAT
TAGTACATCCATTTAGGGTTTAGGGTTAATGGTTTTTATAGACTAATTTTTTTAGTACATCTATTTTATT
CTATTTTAGCCTCTAAATTAAGAAAACTAAAACTCTATTTTAGTTTTTTTATTTAATAATTTAGATATAA
AATAGAATAAAATAAAGTGACTAAAAATTAAACAAATACCCTTTAAGAAATTAAAAAAACTAAGGAAACA
TTTTTCTTGTTTCGAGTAGATAATGCCAGCCTGTTAAACGCCGTCGACGAGTCTAACGGACACCAACCAG
CGAACCAGCAGCGTCGCGTCGGGCCAAGCGAAGCAGACGGCACGGCATCTCTGTCGCTGCCTCTGGACCC
CTCTCGAGAGTTCCGCTCCACCGTTGGACTTGCTCCGCTGTCGGCATCCAGAAATTGCGTGGCGGAGCGG
CAGACGTGAGCCGGCACGGCAGGCGGCCTCCTCCTCCTCTCACGGCACCGGCAGCTACGGGGGATTCCTT
TCCCACCGCTCCTTCGCTTTCCCTTCCTCGCCCGCCGTAATAAATAGACACCCCCTCCACACCCTCTTTC
CCCAACCTCGTGTTGTTCGGAGCGCACACACACACAACCAGAACTCCCCCAAATCCACCCGTCGGCACCT
CCGCTTCAAGGTACGCCGCTCGTCCTCCCCCCCCCCCCCTCTCTACCTTCTCAAGATCGGCGTTCCGGTC
CATGGTTAGGGCCCGGTAGTTCTACTTCTGTTCATGTTTGTGTTAGATCCGTGTTTGTGTTAGATCCGTG
CTACTAGCGTTCGTACACGGATGCGACCTGTACGTCAGACACGTTCTGATTGCTAACTTGCCAGTGTTTC
TCTTTGGGGAATCCTGGGATGGCTCTAGCCGTTCCGCAGACGGGATCGATTTCATGATTTTTTTTGTTTC
GTTGCATAGGGTTTGGTTTGCCCTTTTCCTTTATTTCAATATATGCCGTGCACTTGTTTGTCGGGTCATC
TTTTCATGCTTTTTTTTGTCTTGGTTGTGATGATGTGGTCTGGTTGGGCGGTCGTTCAAGATCGGAGTAG
AATTAATTCTGTTTCAAACTACCTGGTGGATTTATTAATTTTGGATCTGTATGTGTGTGCCATACATATT
CATAGTTACGAATTGAAGATGATGGATGGAAATATCGATCTAGGATAGGTATACATGTTGATGCGGGTTT
TACTGATGCATATACAGAGATGCTTTTTGTTCGCTTGGTTGTGATGATGTGGTGTGGTTGGGCGGTCGTT
CATTCGTTCAAGATCGGAGTAGAATACTGTTTCAAACTACCTGGTGTATTTATTAATTTTGGAACTGTAT
GTGTGTGTCATACATCTTCATAGTTACGAGTTTAAGATGGATGGAAATATCGATCTAGGATAGGTATACA
TGTTGATGTGGGTTTTACTGATGCATATACATGATGGCATATGCAGCATCTATTCATATGCTCTAACCTT
GAGTACCTATCTATTATAATAAACAAGTATGTTTTATAATTATTTTGATCTTGATATACTTGGATGATGG
CATATGCAGCAGCTATATGTGGATTTTTTTAGCCCTGCCTTCATACGCTATTTATTTGCTTGGTACTGTT
TCTTTTGTCGATGCTCACCCTGTTGTTTGGTGTTACTTCTGCAGCCTGCAGGTAGATCGCTCGTCGACAT
GGATAAGAAGTACTCTATCGGACTCGATATCGGAACTAACTCTGTGGGATGGGCTGTGATCACCGATGAG
TACAAGGTGCCATCTAAGAAGTTCAAGGTTCTCGGAAACACCGATAGGCACTCTATCAAGAAAAACCTTA
TCGGTGCTCTCCTCTTCGATTCTGGTGAAACTGCTGAGGCTACCAGACTCAAGAGAACCGCTAGAAGAAG
GTACACCAGAAGAAAGAACAGGATCTGCTACCTCCAAGAGATCTTCTCTAACGAGATGGCTAAAGTGGAT
GATTCATTCTTCCACAGGCTCGAAGAGTCATTCCTCGTGGAAGAAGATAAGAAGCACGAGAGGCACCCTA
TCTTCGGAAACATCGTTGATGAGGTGGCATACCACGAGAAGTACCCTACTATCTACCACCTCAGAAAGAA
GCTCGTTGATTCTACTGATAAGGCTGATCTCAGGCTCATCTACCTCGCTCTCGCTCACATGATCAAGTTC
AGAGGACACTTCCTCATCGAGGGTGATCTCAACCCTGATAACTCTGATGTGGATAAGTTGTTCATCCAGC
TCGTGCAGACCTACAACCAGCTTTTCGAAGAGAACCCTATCAACGCTTCAGGTGTGGATGCTAAGGCTAT
CCTCTCTGCTAGGCTCTCTAAGTCAAGAAGGCTTGAGAACCTCATTGCTCAGCTCCCTGGTGAGAAGAAG
AACGGACTTTTCGGAAACTTGATCGCTCTCTCTCTCGGACTCACCCCTAACTTCAAGTCTAACTTCGATC
TCGCTGAGGATGCAAAGCTCCAGCTCTCAAAGGATACCTACGATGATGATCTCGATAACCTCCTCGCTCA
GATCGGAGATCAGTACGCTGATTTGTTCCTCGCTGCTAAGAACCTCTCTGATGCTATCCTCCTCAGTGAT
ATCCTCAGAGTGAACACCGAGATCACCAAGGCTCCACTCTCAGCTTCTATGATCAAGAGATACGATGAGC
ACCACCAGGATCTCACACTTCTCAAGGCTCTTGTTAGACAGCAGCTCCCAGAGAAGTACAAAGAGATTTT
CTTCGATCAGTCTAAGAACGGATACGCTGGTTACATCGATGGTGGTGCATCTCAAGAAGAGTTCTACAAG
TTCATCAAGCCTATCCTCGAGAAGATGGATGGAACCGAGGAACTCCTCGTGAAGCTCAATAGAGAGGATC
TTCTCAGAAAGCAGAGGACCTTCGATAACGGATCTATCCCTCATCAGATCCACCTCGGAGAGTTGCACGC
TATCCTTAGAAGGCAAGAGGATTTCTACCCATTCCTCAAGGATAACAGGGAAAAGATTGAGAAGATTCTC
ACCTTCAGAATCCCTTACTACGTGGGACCTCTCGCTAGAGGAAACTCAAGATTCGCTTGGATGACCAGAA
AGTCTGAGGAAACCATCACCCCTTGGAACTTCGAAGAGGTAAATTTCTAGTTTTTCTCCTTCATTTTCTT
GAACAAAGCACCAGTGGTCTAGTGGTAGAATAGTACCCTGCCACGGTACAGACCCGGGTTCGATTCCCGG
CTGGTGCAGGAGACCTTATATTCCCCAGAACATCAGGTTAATGGCGTTTTTGATGTCATTTTCGCGGTGG
CTGAGATCAGCCACTTCTTCCCCGATAACGGAAACCGGCACACTGGCCATATCGGTGGTCATCATGCGCC
AGCTTTCATCCCCGATATGCACCACCGGGTAAAGTTCACGGGAGACTTTATCTGACAGCAGACGTGCACT
GGCCAGGGGGATCACCATCCGTCGCCCGGGCGTGTCAATAATATCACTCTGTACATCCACAAACAGACGA
TAACGGCTCTCTCTTTTATAGGTGTAAACCTTAAACTGCATTTCACCAGCCCCTGTTCTCGTCAGCAAAA
GAGCCGTTCATTTCAATAAACCGGGCGACCTCAGCCATCCCTTCCTGATTTTCCGCTTTCCAGCGTTCGG
CACGCAGACGACGGGCTTCATTCTGCATGGTTGTGCTTACCAGACCGGAGATATTGACATCATATATGCC
TTGAGCAACTGATAGCTGTCGCTGTCAACTGTCACTGTAATACGCTGCTTCATAGCATACCTCTTTTTGA
CATACTTCGGGTATACATATCAGTATATATTCTTATACCGCAAAAATCAGCGCGCAAATACGCATACTGT
TATCTGGCTTGGTCTCAGTTTTAGAGCTAGAAATAGCAAGTTAAAATAAGGCTAGTCCGTTATCAACTTG
AAAAAGTGGCACCGAGTCGGTGCAACAAAGCACCAGTGGTCTAGTGGTAGAATAGTACCCTGCCACGGTA
CAGACCCGGGTTCGATTCCCGGCTGGTGCAGTTAGGACCCTTTTCTCTTTTTATTTTTTTGAGCTTTGAT
CTTTCTTTAAACTGATCTATTTTTTAATTGATTGGTTATGGTGTAAATATTACATAGCTTTAACTGATAA
TCTGATTACTTTATTTCGTGTGTCTATGATGATGATGATAGTTACAGGTGGTGGATAAGGGTGCTAGTGC
TCAGTCTTTCATCGAGAGGATGACCAACTTCGATAAGAACCTTCCAAACGAGAAGGTGCTCCCTAAGCAC
TCTTTGCTCTACGAGTACTTCACCGTGTACAACGAGTTGACCAAGGTTAAGTACGTGACCGAGGGAATGA
GGAAGCCTGCTTTTTTGTCAGGTGAGCAAAAGAAGGCTATCGTTGATCTCTTGTTCAAGACCAACAGAAA
GGTGACCGTGAAGCAGCTCAAAGAGGATTACTTCAAGAAAATCGAGTGCTTCGATTCAGTTGAGATTTCT
GGTGTTGAGGATAGGTTCAACGCATCTCTCGGAACCTACCACGATCTCCTCAAGATCATTAAGGATAAGG
ATTTCTTGGATAACGAGGAAAACGAGGATATCTTGGAGGATATCGTTCTTACCCTCACCCTCTTTGAAGA
TAGAGAGATGATTGAAGAAAGGCTCAAGACCTACGCTCATCTCTTCGATGATAAGGTGATGAAGCAGTTG
AAGAGAAGAAGATACACTGGTTGGGGAAGGCTCTCAAGAAAGCTCATTAACGGAATCAGGGATAAGCAGT
CTGGAAAGACAATCCTTGATTTCCTCAAGTCTGATGGATTCGCTAACAGAAACTTCATGCAGCTCATCCA
CGATGATTCTCTCACCTTTAAAGAGGATATCCAGAAGGCTCAGGTTTCAGGACAGGGTGATAGTCTCCAT
GAGCATATCGCTAACCTCGCTGGATCTCCTGCAATCAAGAAGGGAATCCTCCAGACTGTGAAGGTTGTGG
ATGAGTTGGTGAAGGTGATGGGAAGGCATAAGCCTGAGAACATCGTGATCGAAATGGCTAGAGAGAACCA
GACCACTCAGAAGGGACAGAAGAACTCTAGGGAAAGGATGAAGAGGATCGAGGAAGGTATCAAAGAGCTT
GGATCTCAGATCCTCAAAGAGCACCCTGTTGAGAACACTCAGCTCCAGAATGAGAAGCTCTACCTCTACT
ACCTCCAGAACGGAAGGGATATGTATGTGGATCAAGAGTTGGATATCAACAGGCTCTCTGATTACGATGT
TGATCATATCGTGCCACAGTCATTCTTGAAGGATGATTCTATCGATAACAAGGTGCTCACCAGGTCTGAT
AAGAACAGGGGTAAGAGTGATAACGTGCCAAGTGAAGAGGTTGTGAAGAAAATGAAGAACTATTGGAGGC
AGCTCCTCAACGCTAAGCTCATCACTCAGAGAAAGTTCGATAACTTGACTAAGGCTGAGAGGGGAGGACT
CTCTGAATTGGATAAGGCAGGATTCATCAAGAGGCAGCTTGTGGAAACCAGGCAGATCACTAAGCACGTT
GCACAGATCCTCGATTCTAGGATGAACACCAAGTACGATGAGAACGATAAGTTGATCAGGGAAGTGAAGG
TTATCACCCTCAAGTCAAAGCTCGTGTCTGATTTCAGAAAGGATTTCCAATTCTACAAGGTGAGGGAAAT
CAACAACTACCACCACGCTCACGATGCTTACCTTAACGCTGTTGTTGGAACCGCTCTCATCAAGAAGTAT
CCTAAGCTCGAGTCAGAGTTCGTGTACGGTGATTACAAGGTGTACGATGTGAGGAAGATGATCGCTAAGT
CTGAGCAAGAGATCGGAAAGGCTACCGCTAAGTATTTCTTCTACTCTAACATCATGAATTTCTTCAAGAC
CGAGATTACCCTCGCTAACGGTGAGATCAGAAAGAGGCCACTCATCGAGACAAACGGTGAAACAGGTGAG
ATCGTGTGGGATAAGGGAAGGGATTTCGCTACCGTTAGAAAGGTGCTCTCTATGCCACAGGTGAACATCG
TTAAGAAAACCGAGGTGCAGACCGGTGGATTCTCTAAAGAGTCTATCCTCCCTAAGAGGAACTCTGATAA
GCTCATTGCTAGGAAGAAGGATTGGGACCCTAAGAAATACGGTGGTTTCGATTCTCCTACCGTGGCTTAC
TCTGTTCTCGTTGTGGCTAAGGTTGAGAAGGGAAAGAGTAAGAAGCTCAAGTCTGTTAAGGAACTTCTCG
GAATCACTATCATGGAAAGGTCATCTTTCGAGAAGAACCCAATCGATTTCCTCGAGGCTAAGGGATACAA
AGAGGTTAAGAAGGATCTCATCATCAAGCTCCCAAAGTACTCACTCTTCGAACTCGAGAACGGTAGAAAG
AGGATGCTCGCTTCTGCTGGTGAGCTTCAAAAGGGAAACGAGCTTGCTCTCCCATCTAAGTACGTTAACT
TTCTTTACCTCGCTTCTCACTACGAGAAGTTGAAGGGATCTCCAGAAGATAACGAGCAGAAGCAACTTTT
CGTTGAGCAGCACAAGCACTACTTGGATGAGATCATCGAGCAGATCTCTGAGTTCTCTAAAAGGGTGATC
CTCGCTGATGCAAACCTCGATAAGGTGTTGTCTGCTTACAACAAGCACAGAGATAAGCCTATCAGGGAAC
AGGCAGAGAACATCATCCATCTCTTCACCCTTACCAACCTCGGTGCTCCTGCTGCTTTCAAGTACTTCGA
TACAACCATCGATAGGAAGAGATACACCTCTACCAAAGAAGTGCTCGATGCTACCCTCATCCATCAGTCT
ATCACTGGACTCTACGAGACTAGGATCGATCTCTCACAGCTCGGTGGTGATTCAAGGGCTGATCCTAAGA
AGAAGAGGAAGGTTTGACTCGAGATATGAAGATGAAGATGAAATATTTGGTGTGTCAAATAAAAAGCTTG
TGTGCTTAAGTTTGTGTTTTTTTCTTGGCTTGTTGTGTTATGAATTTGTGGCTTTTTCTAATATTAAATG
AATGTAAGATCACATTATAATGAATAAACAAATGTTTCTATAATCCATTGTGAATGTTTTGTTGGATCTC
TTCTGCAGCATATAACTACTGTATGTGCTATGGTATGGACTATGGAATATGATTAAAGATAAGGAGCTCA
AACTATCAGTGTTTGACAGGATATATTGGCGGGTAAACCTAAGAGAAAAGAGCGTTTATTAGAATAACGG
ATATTTAAAAGGGCGTGAAAAGGTTTATCCGTTCGTCCATTTGTATGTGCATGCCAACCACAGGGTTCCC
CTCGGGATCAAAGTACTTTGATCCAACCCCTCCGCTGCTATAGTGCAGTCGGCTTCTGACGTTCAGTGCA
GCCGTCTTCTGAAAACGACATGTCGCACAAGTCCTAAGTTACGCGACAGGCTGCCGCCCTGCCCTTTTCC
TGGCGTTTTCTTGTCGCGTGTTTTAGTCGCATAAAGTAGAATACTTGCGACTAGAACCGGAGACATTACG
CCATGAACAAGAGCGCCGCCGCTGGCCTGCTGGGCTATGCCCGCGTCAGCACCGACGACCAGGACTTGAC
CAACCAACGGGCCGAACTGCACGCGGCCGGCTGCACCAAGCTGTTTTCCGAGAAGATCACCGGCACCAGG
CGCGACCGCCCGGAGCTGGCCAGGATGCTTGACCACCTACGCCCTGGCGACGTTGTGACAGTGACCAGGC
TAGACCGCCTGGCCCGCAGCACCCGCGACCTACTGGACATTGCCGAGCGCATCCAGGAGGCCGGCGCGGG
CCTGCGTAGCCTGGCAGAGCCGTGGGCCGACACCACCACGCCGGCCGGCCGCATGGTGTTGACCGTGTTC
GCCGGCATTGCCGAGTTCGAGCGTTCCCTAATCATCGACCGCACCCGGAGCGGGCGCGAGGCCGCCAAGG
CCCGAGGCGTGAAGTTTGGCCCCCGCCCTACCCTCACCCCGGCACAGATCGCGCACGCCCGCGAGCTGAT
CGACCAGGAAGGCCGCACCGTGAAAGAGGCGGCTGCACTGCTTGGCGTGCATCGCTCGACCCTGTACCGC
GCACTTGAGCGCAGCGAGGAAGTGACGCCCACCGAGGCCAGGCGGCGCGGTGCCTTCCGTGAGGACGCAT
TGACCGAGGCCGACGCCCTGGCGGCCGCCGAGAATGAACGCCAAGAGGAACAAGCATGAAACCGCACCAG
GACGGCCAGGACGAACCGTTTTTCATTACCGAAGAGATCGAGGCGGAGATGATCGCGGCCGGGTACGTGT
TCGAGCCGCCCGCGCACGGCTCAACCGTGCGGCTGCATGAAATCCTGGCCGGTTTGTCTGATGCCAAGCT
GGCGGCCTGGCCGGCCAGCTTGGCCGCTGAAGAAACCGAGCGCCGCCGTCTAAAAAGGTGATGTGTATTT
GAGTAAAACAGCTTGCGTCATGCGGTCGCTGCGTATATGATGCGATGAGTAAATAAACAAATACGCAAGG
GGAACGCATGAAGGTTATCGCTGTACTTAACCAGAAAGGCGGGTCAGGCAAGACGACCATCGCAACCCAT
CTAGCCCGCGCCCTGCAACTCGCCGGGGCCGATGTTCTGTTAGTCGATTCCGATCCCCAGGGCAGTGCCC
GCGATTGGGCGGCCGTGCGGGAAGATCAACCGCTAACCGTTGTCGGCATCGACCGCCCGACGATTGACCG
CGACGTGAAGGCCATCGGCCGGCGCGACTTCGTAGTGATCGACGGAGCGCCCCAGGCGGCGGACTTGGCT
GTGTCCGCGATCAAGGCAGCCGACTTCGTGCTGATTCCGGTGCAGCCAAGCCCTTACGACATATGGGCCA
CCGCCGACCTGGTGGAGCTGGTTAAGCAGCGCATTGAGGTCACGGATGGAAGGCTACAAGCGGCCTTTGT
CGTGTCGCGGGCGATCAAAGGCACGCGCATCGGCGGTGAGGTTGCCGAGGCGCTGGCCGGGTACGAGCTG
CCCATTCTTGAGTCCCGTATCACGCAGCGCGTGAGCTACCCAGGCACTGCCGCCGCCGGCACAACCGTTC
TTGAATCAGAACCCGAGGGCGACGCTGCCCGCGAGGTCCAGGCGCTGGCCGCTGAAATTAAATCAAAACT
CATTTGAGTTAATGAGGTAAAGAGAAAATGAGCAAAAGCACAAACACGCTAAGTGCCGGCCGTCCGAGCG
CACGCAGCAGCAAGGCTGCAACGTTGGCCAGCCTGGCAGACACGCCAGCCATGAAGCGGGTCAACTTTCA
GTTGCCGGCGGAGGATCACACCAAGCTGAAGATGTACGCGGTACGCCAAGGCAAGACCATTACCGAGCTG
CTATCTGAATACATCGCGCAGCTACCAGAGTAAATGAGCAAATGAATAAATGAGTAGATGAATTTTAGCG
GCTAAAGGAGGCGGCATGGAAAATCAAGAACAACCAGGCACCGACGCCGTGGAATGCCCCATGTGTGGAG
GAACGGGCGGTTGGCCAGGCGTAAGCGGCTGGGTTGTCTGCCGGCCCTGCAATGGCACTGGAACCCCCAA
GCCCGAGGAATCGGCGTGACGGTCGCAAACCATCCGGCCCGGTACAAATCGGCGCGGCGCTGGGTGATGA
CCTGGTGGAGAAGTTGAAGGCCGCGCAGGCCGCCCAGCGGCAACGCATCGAGGCAGAAGCACGCCCCGGT
GAATCGTGGCAAGCGGCCGCTGATCGAATCCGCAAAGAATCCCGGCAACCGCCGGCAGCCGGTGCGCCGT
CGATTAGGAAGCCGCCCAAGGGCGACGAGCAACCAGATTTTTTCGTTCCGATGCTCTATGACGTGGGCAC
CCGCGATAGTCGCAGCATCATGGACGTGGCCGTTTTCCGTCTGTCGAAGCGTGACCGACGAGCTGGCGAG
GTGATCCGCTACGAGCTTCCAGACGGGCACGTAGAGGTTTCCGCAGGGCCGGCCGGCATGGCCAGTGTGT
GGGATTACGACCTGGTACTGATGGCGGTTTCCCATCTAACCGAATCCATGAACCGATACCGGGAAGGGAA
GGGAGACAAGCCCGGCCGCGTGTTCCGTCCACACGTTGCGGACGTACTCAAGTTCTGCCGGCGAGCCGAT
GGCGGAAAGCAGAAAGACGACCTGGTAGAAACCTGCATTCGGTTAAACACCACGCACGTTGCCATGCAGC
GTACGAAGAAGGCCAAGAACGGCCGCCTGGTGACGGTATCCGAGGGTGAAGCCTTGATTAGCCGCTACAA
GATCGTAAAGAGCGAAACCGGGCGGCCGGAGTACATCGAGATCGAGCTAGCTGATTGGATGTACCGCGAG
ATCACAGAAGGCAAGAACCCGGACGTGCTGACGGTTCACCCCGATTACTTTTTGATCGATCCCGGCATCG
GCCGTTTTCTCTACCGCCTGGCACGCCGCGCCGCAGGCAAGGCAGAAGCCAGATGGTTGTTCAAGACGAT
CTACGAACGCAGTGGCAGCGCCGGAGAGTTCAAGAAGTTCTGTTTCACCGTGCGCAAGCTGATCGGGTCA
AATGACCTGCCGGAGTACGATTTGAAGGAGGAGGCGGGGCAGGCTGGCCCGATCCTAGTCATGCGCTACC
GCAACCTGATCGAGGGCGAAGCATCCGCCGGTTCCTAATGTACGGAGCAGATGCTAGGGCAAATTGCCCT
AGCAGGGGAAAAAGGTCGAAAAGGCCTCTTTCCTGTGGATAGCACGTACATTGGGAACCCAAAGCCGTAC
ATTGGGAACCGGAACCCGTACATTGGGAACCCAAAGCCGTACATTGGGAACCGGTCACACATGTAAGTGA
CTGATATAAAAGAGAAAAAAGGCGATTTTTCCGCCTAAAACTCTTTAAAACTTATTAAAACTCTTAAAAC
CCGCCTGGCCTGTGCATAACTGTCTGGCCAGCGCACAGCCGAAGAGCTGCAAAAAGCGCCTACCCTTCGG
TCGCTGCGCTCCCTACGCCCCGCCGCTTCGCGTCGGCCTATCGCGGCCGCTGGCCGCTCAAAAATGGCTG
GCCTACGGCCAGGCAATCTACCAGGGCGCGGACAAGCCGCGCCGTCGCCACTCGACCGCCGGCGCCCACA
TCAAGGCACCCTGCCTCGCGCGTTTCGGTGATGACGGTGAAAACCTCTGACACATGCAGCTCCCGGAAAC
GGTCACAGCTTGTCTGTAAGCGGATGCCGGGAGCAGACAAGCCCGTCAGGGCGCGTCAGCGGGTGTTGGC
GGGTGTCGGGGCGCAGCCATGACCCAGTCACGTAGCGATAGCGGAGTGTATACTGGCTTAACTATGCGGC
ATCAGAGCAGATTGTACTGAGAGTGCACCATATGCGGTGTGAAATACCGCACAGATGCGTAAGGAGAAAA
TACCGCATCAGGCGCTCTTCCGCTTCCTCGCTCACTGACTCGCTGCGCTCGGTCGTTCGGCTGCGGCGAG
CGGTATCAGCTCACTCAAAGGCGGTAATACGGTTATCCACAGAATCAGGGGATAACGCAGGAAAGAACAT
GTGAGCAAAAGGCCAGCAAAAGGCCAGGAACCGTAAAAAGGCCGCGTTGCTGGCGTTTTTCCATAGGCTC
CGCCCCCCTGACGAGCATCACAAAAATCGACGCTCAAGTCAGAGGTGGCGAAACCCGACAGGACTATAAA
GATACCAGGCGTTTCCCCCTGGAAGCTCCCTCGTGCGCTCTCCTGTTCCGACCCTGCCGCTTACCGGATA
CCTGTCCGCCTTTCTCCCTTCGGGAAGCGTGGCGCTTTCTCATAGCTCACGCTGTAGGTATCTCAGTTCG
GTGTAGGTCGTTCGCTCCAAGCTGGGCTGTGTGCACGAACCCCCCGTTCAGCCCGACCGCTGCGCCTTAT
CCGGTAACTATCGTCTTGAGTCCAACCCGGTAAGACACGACTTATCGCCACTGGCAGCAGCCACTGGTAA
CAGGATTAGCAGAGCGAGGTATGTAGGCGGTGCTACAGAGTTCTTGAAGTGGTGGCCTAACTACGGCTAC
ACTAGAAGGACAGTATTTGGTATCTGCGCTCTGCTGAAGCCAGTTACCTTCGGAAAAAGAGTTGGTAGCT
CTTGATCCGGCAAACAAACCACCGCTGGTAGCGGTGGTTTTTTTGTTTGCAAGCAGCAGATTACGCGCAG
AAAAAAAGGATCTCAAGAAGATCCTTTGATCTTTTCTACGGGGTCTGACGCTCAGTGGAACGAAAACTCA
CGTTAAGGGATTTTGGTCATGCATTCTAGGTACTAAAACAATTCATCCAGTAAAATATAATATTTTATTT
TCTCCCAATCAGGCTTGATCCCCAGTAAGTCAAAAAATAGCTCGACATACTGTTCTTCCCCGATATCCTC
CCTGATCGACCGGACGCAGAAGGCAATGTCATACCACTTGTCCGCCCTGCCGCTTCTCCCAAGATCAATA
AAGCCACTTACTTTGCCATCTTTCACAAAGATGTTGCTGTCTCCCAGGTCGCCGTGGGAAAAGACAAGTT
CCTCTTCGGGCTTTTCCGTCTTTAAAAAATCATACAGCTCGCGCGGATCTTTAAATGGAGTGTCTTCTTC
CCAGTTTTCGCAATCCACATCGGCCAGATCGTTATTCAGTAAGTAATCCAATTCGGCTAAGCGGCTGTCT
AAGCTATTCGTATAGGGACAATCCGATATGTCGATGGAGTGAAAGAGCCTGATGCACTCCGCATACAGCT
CGATAATCTTTTCAGGGCTTTGTTCATCTTCATACTCTTCCGAGCAAAGGACGCCATCGGCCTCACTCAT
GAGCAGATTGCTCCAGCCATCATGCCGTTCAAAGTGCAGGACCTTTGGAACAGGCAGCTTTCCTTCCAGC
CATAGCATCATGTCCTTTTCCCGTTCCACATCATAGGTGGTCCCTTTATACCGGCTGTCCGTCATTTTTA
AATATAGGTTTTCATTTTCTCCCACCAGCTTATATACCTTAGCAGGAGACATTCCTTCCGTATCTTTTAC
GCAGCGGTATTTTTCGATCAGTTTTTTCAATTCCGGTGATATTCTCATTTTAGCCATTTATTATTTCCTT
CCTCTTTTCTACAGTATTTAAAGATACCCCAAGAAGCTAATTATAACAAGACGAACTCCAATTCACTGTT
CCTTGCATTCTAAAACCTTAAATACCAGAAAACAGCTTTTTCAAAGTTGTTTTCAAAGTTGGCGTATAAC
ATAGTATCGACGGAGCCGATTTTGAAACCGCGGTGATCACAGGCAGCAACGCTCTGTCATCGTTACAATC
AACATGCTACCCTCCGCGAGATCATCCGTGTTTCAAACCCGGCAGCTTAGTTGCCGTTCTTCCGAATAGC
ATCGGTAACATGAGCAAAGTCTGCCGCCTTACAACGGCTCTCCCGCTGACGCCGTCCCGGACTGATGGGC
TGCCTGTATCGAGTGGTGATTTTGTGCCGAGCTGCCGGTCGGGGAGCTGTTGGCTGGCTGGTGGCAGGAT
ATATTGTGGTGTAAACAAATTGACGCTTAGACAACTTAATAACACATTGCGGACGTTTTTAATGTACTGA
ATTAACGCCGAATTAATTCGGGGGATCTGGATTTTAGTACTGGATTTTGGTTTTAGGAATTAGAAATTTT
ATTGATAGAAGTATTTTACAAATACAAATACATACTAAGGGTTTCTTATATGCTCAACACATGAGCGAAA
CCCTATAGGAACCCTAATTCCCTTATCTGGGAACTACTCACACATTATTATGGAGAAAATAGAGCTTGTC
GATCGTTAATTAATCACCTCCAAGATCCCGGACGAGTGCTGGGGCGTCGGTTTCCACTATCGGCGAGTAC
TTCTACACAGCCATCGGTCCAGACGGCCGCGCTTCTGCGGGCGATTTGTGTACGCCCGACAGTCCCGGCT
CCGGATCGGACGATTGCGTCGCATCGACCCTGCGCCCAAGCTGCATCATCGAAATTGCCGTCAACCAAGC
TCTGATAGAGTTGGTCAAGACCAATGCGGAGCATATACGCCCGGAGCCGCGGCGATCCTGCAAGCTCCGG
ATGCCTCCGCTCGAAGTAGCGCGTCTGCTGCTCCATACAAGCCAACCACGGCCTCCAGAAGAAGATGTTG
GCGACCTCGTATTGGGAATCCCCGAACATCGCCTCGCTCCAGTCAATGACCGCTGTTATGCGGCCATTGT
CCGTCAGGACATTGTTGGAGCCGAAATCCGCGTGCACGAGGTGCCGGACTTCGGGGCAGTCCTCGGCCCA
AAGCATCAGCTCATCGAGAGCCTGCGCGACGGACGCACTGACGGTGTCGTCCATCACAGTTTGCCAGTGA
TACACATGGGGATCAGCAATCGCGCATATGAAATCACGCCATGTAGTGTATTGACCGATTCCTTGCGGTC
CGAATGGGCCGAACCCGCTCGTCTGGCTAAGATCGGCCGCAGCGATCGCATCCATGGCCTCCGCGACCGG
CTGCAGAACAGCGGGCAGTTCGGTTTCAGGCAGGTCTTGCAACGTGACACCCTGTGCACGGCGGGAGATG
CAATAGGTCAGGCTCTCGCTGAATTCCCCAATGTCAAGCACTTCCGGAATCGGGAGCGCGGCCGATGCAA
AGTGCCGATAAACATAACGATCTTTGTAGAAACCATCGGCGCAGCTATTTACCCGCAGGACATATCCACG
CCCTCCTACATCGAAGCTGAAAGCACGAGATTCTTCGCCCTCCGAGAGCTGCATCAGGTCGGACACGCTG
TCGAACTTTTCGATCAGAAACTTCTCGACAGACGTCGCGGTGAGTTCAGGCTTTTTCATCCTAGGAGAGA
TAGATTTGTAGAGAGAGACTGGTGATTTCAGCGTGTCCTCTCCAAATGAAATGAACTTCCTTATATAGAG
GAAGGTCTTGCGAAGGATAGTGGGATTGTGCGTCATCCCTTACGTCAGTGGAGATATCACATCAATCCAC
TTGCTTTGAAGACGTGGTTGGAACGTCTTCTTTTTCCACGATGCTCCTCGTGGGTGGGGGTCCATCTTTG
GGACCACTGTCGGCAGAGGCATCTTGAACGATAGCCTTTCCTTTATCGCAATGATGGCATTTGTAGGTGC
CACCTTCCTTTTCTACTGTCCTTTTGATGAAGTGACAGATAGCTGGGCAATGGAATCCGAGGAGGTTTCC
CGATATTACCCTTTGTTGAAAAGTCTCAATAGCCCTTTGGTCTTCTGAGACTGTATCTTTGATATTCTTG
GAGTAGACGAGAGTGTCGTGCTCCACCATGTTATCACATCAATCCACTTGCTTTGAAGACGTGGTTGGAA
CGTCTTCTTTTTCCACGATGCTCCTCGTGGGTGGGGGTCCATCTTTGGGACCACTGTCGGCAGAGGCATC
TTGAACGATAGCCTTTCCTTTATCGCAATGATGGCATTTGTAGGTGCCACCTTCCTTTTCTACTGTCCTT
TTGATGAAGTGACAGATAGCTGGGCAATGGAATCCGAGGAGGTTTCCCGATATTACCCTTTGTTGAAAAG
TCTCAATAGCCCTTTGGTCTTCTGAGACTGTATCTTTGATATTCTTGGAGTAGACGAGAGTGTCGTGCTC
CACCATG
