Features (pLannotate 1.2.2; 16 found; start..end, strand, type, name):
      8..2006    +  promoter       Ubi promoter: maize polyubiquitin gene promoter
   2031..7193    +  CDS            cas9: CAS9_STRP1 - Also known as csn1 From Streptococcus pyogenes serotype M1.
   7237..7485    +  terminator     HSP terminator: efficient transcription terminator from the Arabidopsis thaliana heat shock protein 18.2 gene (Nagaya et al., 2010)
   7506..7530    +  misc_feature   RB T-DNA repeat: right border repeat from nopaline C58 T-DNA
   7870..8271    +  CDS            Y4CG_SINFN (fragment): Protein inferred from homology: Swiss-Prot protein existence level 3. From Sinorhizobium fredii (strain NBRC 101917 / NGR234).
   8831..9460    +  CDS            pVS1 StaA: stability protein from the Pseudomonas plasmid pVS1 (Heeb et al., 2000)
   9889..10962   +  CDS            pVS1 RepA: replication protein from the Pseudomonas plasmid pVS1 (Heeb et al., 2000)
  11028..11222   +  rep_origin     pVS1 oriV: origin of replication for the Pseudomonas plasmid pVS1 (Heeb et al., 2000)
  11425..11464   +  CDS            rop (fragment): Rop protein, which maintains plasmids at low copy number; rop
  11556..11696   +  misc_feature   bom: basis of mobility region from pBR322
  11882..12470   -  rep_origin     ori: high-copy-number ColE1/pMB1/pBR322/pUC origin of replication
  12557..13351   -  CDS            KanR: aminoglycoside phosphotransferase; aphA-3; confers resistance to kanamycin
  13776..13800   +  misc_feature   LB T-DNA repeat: left border repeat from nopaline C58 T-DNA
  13878..14052   -  polyA_signal   CaMV poly(A) signal: cauliflower mosaic virus polyadenylation signal
  14093..15103   -  CDS            HygR: aminoglycoside phosphotransferase from E. coli; aph(4)-Ia; confers resistance to hygromycin
  15142..15818   -  promoter       CaMV 35S promoter (enhanced): cauliflower mosaic virus 35S promoter with a duplicated enhancer region
>Addgene plasmid #137893 | pGEL085 | addgene full sequence | sequence record 272844 | Addgene NGS Result
GGCGCGCCTGCAGTGCAGCGTGACCCGGTCGTGCCCCTCTCTTGAGATAAGGTGAGCATTGCATGTCTAA
GTTATAAAAAATTACCACATATTTTTTTTGTCACACTTGTTTGAAGTGCAGTTTATCTATCTTTATACAT
ATATTTAAACTTTACTCTACGAATAATATAATCTATAGTACTACAATAATATCAGTGTTTTAGAGAATCA
TATAAATGAACAGTTAGACATGGTCTAAAGGACAATTGAGTATTTTGACAACAGGACTCTACAGTTTTAT
CTTTTTAGTGTGCATGTGTTCTCCTTTTTTTTTGCAAATAGCTTCACCTATATAATACTTCATCCATTTT
ATTAGTACATCCATTTAGGGTTTAGGGTTAATGGTTTTTATAGACTAATTTTTTTAGTACATCTATTTTA
TTCTATTTTAGCCTCTAAATTAAGAAAACTAAAACTCTATTTTAGTTTTTTTATTTAATAATTTAGATAT
AAAATAGAATAAAATAAAGTGACTAAAAATTAAACAAATACCCTTTAAGAAATTAAAAAAACTAAGGAAA
CATTTTTCTTGTTTCGAGTAGATAATGCCAGCCTGTTAAACGCCGTCGACGAGTCTAACGGACACCAACC
AGCGAACCAGCAGCGTCGCGTCGGGCCAAGCGAAGCAGACGGCACGGCATCTCTGTCGCTGCCTCTGGAC
CCCTCTCGAGAGTTCCGCTCCACCGTTGGACTTGCTCCGCTGTCGGCATCCAGAAATTGCGTGGCGGAGC
GGCAGACGTGAGCCGGCACGGCAGGCGGCCTCCTCCTCCTCTCACGGCACCGGCAGCTACGGGGGATTCC
TTTCCCACCGCTCCTTCGCTTTCCCTTCCTCGCCCGCCGTAATAAATAGACACCCCCTCCACACCCTCTT
TCCCCAACCTCGTGTTGTTCGGAGCGCACACACACACAACCAGAACTCCCCCAAATCCACCCGTCGGCAC
CTCCGCTTCAAGGTACGCCGCTCGTCCTCCCCCCCCCCCCCTCTCTACCTTCTCAAGATCGGCGTTCCGG
TCCATGGTTAGGGCCCGGTAGTTCTACTTCTGTTCATGTTTGTGTTAGATCCGTGTTTGTGTTAGATCCG
TGCTACTAGCGTTCGTACACGGATGCGACCTGTACGTCAGACACGTTCTGATTGCTAACTTGCCAGTGTT
TCTCTTTGGGGAATCCTGGGATGGCTCTAGCCGTTCCGCAGACGGGATCGATTTCATGATTTTTTTTGTT
TCGTTGCATAGGGTTTGGTTTGCCCTTTTCCTTTATTTCAATATATGCCGTGCACTTGTTTGTCGGGTCA
TCTTTTCATGCTTTTTTTTGTCTTGGTTGTGATGATGTGGTCTGGTTGGGCGGTCGTTCAAGATCGGAGT
AGAATTAATTCTGTTTCAAACTACCTGGTGGATTTATTAATTTTGGATCTGTATGTGTGTGCCATACATA
TTCATAGTTACGAATTGAAGATGATGGATGGAAATATCGATCTAGGATAGGTATACATGTTGATGCGGGT
TTTACTGATGCATATACAGAGATGCTTTTTGTTCGCTTGGTTGTGATGATGTGGTGTGGTTGGGCGGTCG
TTCATTCGTTCAAGATCGGAGTAGAATACTGTTTCAAACTACCTGGTGTATTTATTAATTTTGGAACTGT
ATGTGTGTGTCATACATCTTCATAGTTACGAGTTTAAGATGGATGGAAATATCGATCTAGGATAGGTATA
CATGTTGATGTGGGTTTTACTGATGCATATACATGATGGCATATGCAGCATCTATTCATATGCTCTAACC
TTGAGTACCTATCTATTATAATAAACAAGTATGTTTTATAATTATTTTGATCTTGATATACTTGGATGAT
GGCATATGCAGCAGCTATATGTGGATTTTTTTAGCCCTGCCTTCATACGCTATTTATTTGCTTGGTACTG
TTTCTTTTGTCGATGCTCACCCTGTTGTTTGGTGTTACTTCTGCAGCCTGCAGGTAGATCGCTCGTCGAC
ATGGATAAGAAGTACTCTATCGGACTCGATATCGGAACTAACTCTGTGGGATGGGCTGTGATCACCGATG
AGTACAAGGTGCCATCTAAGAAGTTCAAGGTTCTCGGAAACACCGATAGGCACTCTATCAAGAAAAACCT
TATCGGTGCTCTCCTCTTCGATTCTGGTGAAACTGCTGAGGCTACCAGACTCAAGAGAACCGCTAGAAGA
AGGTACACCAGAAGAAAGAACAGGATCTGCTACCTCCAAGAGATCTTCTCTAACGAGATGGCTAAAGTGG
ATGATTCATTCTTCCACAGGCTCGAAGAGTCATTCCTCGTGGAAGAAGATAAGAAGCACGAGAGGCACCC
TATCTTCGGAAACATCGTTGATGAGGTGGCATACCACGAGAAGTACCCTACTATCTACCACCTCAGAAAG
AAGCTCGTTGATTCTACTGATAAGGCTGATCTCAGGCTCATCTACCTCGCTCTCGCTCACATGATCAAGT
TCAGAGGACACTTCCTCATCGAGGGTGATCTCAACCCTGATAACTCTGATGTGGATAAGTTGTTCATCCA
GCTCGTGCAGACCTACAACCAGCTTTTCGAAGAGAACCCTATCAACGCTTCAGGTGTGGATGCTAAGGCT
ATCCTCTCTGCTAGGCTCTCTAAGTCAAGAAGGCTTGAGAACCTCATTGCTCAGCTCCCTGGTGAGAAGA
AGAACGGACTTTTCGGAAACTTGATCGCTCTCTCTCTCGGACTCACCCCTAACTTCAAGTCTAACTTCGA
TCTCGCTGAGGATGCAAAGCTCCAGCTCTCAAAGGATACCTACGATGATGATCTCGATAACCTCCTCGCT
CAGATCGGAGATCAGTACGCTGATTTGTTCCTCGCTGCTAAGAACCTCTCTGATGCTATCCTCCTCAGTG
ATATCCTCAGAGTGAACACCGAGATCACCAAGGCTCCACTCTCAGCTTCTATGATCAAGAGATACGATGA
GCACCACCAGGATCTCACACTTCTCAAGGCTCTTGTTAGACAGCAGCTCCCAGAGAAGTACAAAGAGATT
TTCTTCGATCAGTCTAAGAACGGATACGCTGGTTACATCGATGGTGGTGCATCTCAAGAAGAGTTCTACA
AGTTCATCAAGCCTATCCTCGAGAAGATGGATGGAACCGAGGAACTCCTCGTGAAGCTCAATAGAGAGGA
TCTTCTCAGAAAGCAGAGGACCTTCGATAACGGATCTATCCCTCATCAGATCCACCTCGGAGAGTTGCAC
GCTATCCTTAGAAGGCAAGAGGATTTCTACCCATTCCTCAAGGATAACAGGGAAAAGATTGAGAAGATTC
TCACCTTCAGAATCCCTTACTACGTGGGACCTCTCGCTAGAGGAAACTCAAGATTCGCTTGGATGACCAG
AAAGTCTGAGGAAACCATCACCCCTTGGAACTTCGAAGAGGTAAATTTCTAGTTTTTCTCCTTCATTTTC
TTGAACAAAGCACCAGTGGTCTAGTGGTAGAATAGTACCCTGCCACGGTACAGACCCGGGTTCGATTCCC
GGCTGGTGCAGGAGACCTTATATTCCCCAGAACATCAGGTTAATGGCGTTTTTGATGTCATTTTCGCGGT
GGCTGAGATCAGCCACTTCTTCCACGATAACGGAAACCGGCACACTGGCCATATCGGTGGTAATCATGCG
CCAGCTTTCATCCCCGATATGCACCACCGGGTAAAGTTCACGGGAGACTTTATCTGACAGCAGACGTGCA
CTGGCCAGGGGGATCACCATCCGTCGCCCGGGCGTGTCAATAATATCACTCTGTACATCCACAAACAGAC
GATAACGGCTCTCTCTTTTATAGGTGTAAACCTTAAACTGCATTTCACCAGCCCCTGTTCTCGTCAGCAA
AAGAGCCGTTCATTTCAATAAACCGGGCGACCTCAGCCATCCCTTCCTGATTTTCCGCTTTCCAGCGTTC
GGCACGCAGACGACGGGCTTCATTCTGCATGGTTGTGCTTACCAGACCGGAGATATTGACATCATATATG
CCTTGAGCAACTGATAGCTGTCGCTGTCAACTGTCACTGTAATACGCTGCTTCATAGCATACCTCTTTTT
GACATACTTCGGGTATACATATCAGTATATATTCTTATACCGCAAAAATCAGCGCGCAAATACGCATACT
GTTATCTGGCTTGGTCTCAGTTTTAGAGCTAGAAATAGCAAGTTAAAATAAGGCTAGTCCGTTATCAACT
TGAAAAAGTGGCACCGAGTCGGTGCAACAAAGCACCAGTGGTCTAGTGGTAGAATAGTACCCTGCCACGG
TACAGACCCGGGTTCGATTCCCGGCTGGTGCAGTTAGGACCCTTTTCTCTTTTTATTTTTTTGAGCTTTG
ATCTTTCTTTAAACTGATCTATTTTTTAATTGATTGGTTATGGTGTAAATATTACATAGCTTTAACTGAT
AATCTGATTACTTTATTTCGTGTGTCTATGATGATGATGATAGTTACAGGTGGTGGATAAGGGTGCTAGT
GCTCAGTCTTTCATCGAGAGGATGACCAACTTCGATAAGAACCTTCCAAACGAGAAGGTGCTCCCTAAGC
ACTCTTTGCTCTACGAGTACTTCACCGTGTACAACGAGTTGACCAAGGTTAAGTACGTGACCGAGGGAAT
GAGGAAGCCTGCTTTTTTGTCAGGTGAGCAAAAGAAGGCTATCGTTGATCTCTTGTTCAAGACCAACAGA
AAGGTGACCGTGAAGCAGCTCAAAGAGGATTACTTCAAGAAAATCGAGTGCTTCGATTCAGTTGAGATTT
CTGGTGTTGAGGATAGGTTCAACGCATCTCTCGGAACCTACCACGATCTCCTCAAGATCATTAAGGATAA
GGATTTCTTGGATAACGAGGAAAACGAGGATATCTTGGAGGATATCGTTCTTACCCTCACCCTCTTTGAA
GATAGAGAGATGATTGAAGAAAGGCTCAAGACCTACGCTCATCTCTTCGATGATAAGGTGATGAAGCAGT
TGAAGAGAAGAAGATACACTGGTTGGGGAAGGCTCTCAAGAAAGCTCATTAACGGAATCAGGGATAAGCA
GTCTGGAAAGACAATCCTTGATTTCCTCAAGTCTGATGGATTCGCTAACAGAAACTTCATGCAGCTCATC
CACGATGATTCTCTCACCTTTAAAGAGGATATCCAGAAGGCTCAGGTTTCAGGACAGGGTGATAGTCTCC
ATGAGCATATCGCTAACCTCGCTGGATCTCCTGCAATCAAGAAGGGAATCCTCCAGACTGTGAAGGTTGT
GGATGAGTTGGTGAAGGTGATGGGAAGGCATAAGCCTGAGAACATCGTGATCGAAATGGCTAGAGAGAAC
CAGACCACTCAGAAGGGACAGAAGAACTCTAGGGAAAGGATGAAGAGGATCGAGGAAGGTATCAAAGAGC
TTGGATCTCAGATCCTCAAAGAGCACCCTGTTGAGAACACTCAGCTCCAGAATGAGAAGCTCTACCTCTA
CTACCTCCAGAACGGAAGGGATATGTATGTGGATCAAGAGTTGGATATCAACAGGCTCTCTGATTACGAT
GTTGATCATATCGTGCCACAGTCATTCTTGAAGGATGATTCTATCGATAACAAGGTGCTCACCAGGTCTG
ATAAGAACAGGGGTAAGAGTGATAACGTGCCAAGTGAAGAGGTTGTGAAGAAAATGAAGAACTATTGGAG
GCAGCTCCTCAACGCTAAGCTCATCACTCAGAGAAAGTTCGATAACTTGACTAAGGCTGAGAGGGGAGGA
CTCTCTGAATTGGATAAGGCAGGATTCATCAAGAGGCAGCTTGTGGAAACCAGGCAGATCACTAAGCACG
TTGCACAGATCCTCGATTCTAGGATGAACACCAAGTACGATGAGAACGATAAGTTGATCAGGGAAGTGAA
GGTTATCACCCTCAAGTCAAAGCTCGTGTCTGATTTCAGAAAGGATTTCCAATTCTACAAGGTGAGGGAA
ATCAACAACTACCACCACGCTCACGATGCTTACCTTAACGCTGTTGTTGGAACCGCTCTCATCAAGAAGT
ATCCTAAGCTCGAGTCAGAGTTCGTGTACGGTGATTACAAGGTGTACGATGTGAGGAAGATGATCGCTAA
GTCTGAGCAAGAGATCGGAAAGGCTACCGCTAAGTATTTCTTCTACTCTAACATCATGAATTTCTTCAAG
ACCGAGATTACCCTCGCTAACGGTGAGATCAGAAAGAGGCCACTCATCGAGACAAACGGTGAAACAGGTG
AGATCGTGTGGGATAAGGGAAGGGATTTCGCTACCGTTAGAAAGGTGCTCTCTATGCCACAGGTGAACAT
CGTTAAGAAAACCGAGGTGCAGACCGGTGGATTCTCTAAAGAGTCTATCCTCCCTAAGAGGAACTCTGAT
AAGCTCATTGCTAGGAAGAAGGATTGGGACCCTAAGAAATACGGTGGTTTCGATTCTCCTACCGTGGCTT
ACTCTGTTCTCGTTGTGGCTAAGGTTGAGAAGGGAAAGAGTAAGAAGCTCAAGTCTGTTAAGGAACTTCT
CGGAATCACTATCATGGAAAGGTCATCTTTCGAGAAGAACCCAATCGATTTCCTCGAGGCTAAGGGATAC
AAAGAGGTTAAGAAGGATCTCATCATCAAGCTCCCAAAGTACTCACTCTTCGAACTCGAGAACGGTAGAA
AGAGGATGCTCGCTTCTGCTGGTGAGCTTCAAAAGGGAAACGAGCTTGCTCTCCCATCTAAGTACGTTAA
CTTTCTTTACCTCGCTTCTCACTACGAGAAGTTGAAGGGATCTCCAGAAGATAACGAGCAGAAGCAACTT
TTCGTTGAGCAGCACAAGCACTACTTGGATGAGATCATCGAGCAGATCTCTGAGTTCTCTAAAAGGGTGA
TCCTCGCTGATGCAAACCTCGATAAGGTGTTGTCTGCTTACAACAAGCACAGAGATAAGCCTATCAGGGA
ACAGGCAGAGAACATCATCCATCTCTTCACCCTTACCAACCTCGGTGCTCCTGCTGCTTTCAAGTACTTC
GATACAACCATCGATAGGAAGAGATACACCTCTACCAAAGAAGTGCTCGATGCTACCCTCATCCATCAGT
CTATCACTGGACTCTACGAGACTAGGATCGATCTCTCACAGCTCGGTGGTGATTCAAGGGCTGATCCTAA
GAAGAAGAGGAAGGTTTGACTCGAGATATGAAGATGAAGATGAAATATTTGGTGTGTCAAATAAAAAGCT
TGTGTGCTTAAGTTTGTGTTTTTTTCTTGGCTTGTTGTGTTATGAATTTGTGGCTTTTTCTAATATTAAA
TGAATGTAAGATCACATTATAATGAATAAACAAATGTTTCTATAATCCATTGTGAATGTTTTGTTGGATC
TCTTCTGCAGCATATAACTACTGTATGTGCTATGGTATGGACTATGGAATATGATTAAAGATAAGGAGCT
CAAACTATCAGTGTTTGACAGGATATATTGGCGGGTAAACCTAAGAGAAAAGAGCGTTTATTAGAATAAT
CGGATATTTAAAAGGGCGTGAAAAGGTTTATCCGTTCGTCCATTTGTATGTGCATGCCAACCACAGGGTT
CCCCTCGGGATCAAAGTACTTTGATCCAACCCCTCCGCTGCTATAGTGCAGTCGGCTTCTGACGTTCAGT
GCAGCCGTCTTCTGAAAACGACATGTCGCACAAGTCCTAAGTTACGCGACAGGCTGCCGCCCTGCCCTTT
TCCTGGCGTTTTCTTGTCGCGTGTTTTAGTCGCATAAAGTAGAATACTTGCGACTAGAACCGGAGACATT
ACGCCATGAACAAGAGCGCCGCCGCTGGCCTGCTGGGCTATGCCCGCGTCAGCACCGACGACCAGGACTT
GACCAACCAACGGGCCGAACTGCACGCGGCCGGCTGCACCAAGCTGTTTTCCGAGAAGATCACCGGCACC
AGGCGCGACCGCCCGGAGCTGGCCAGGATGCTTGACCACCTACGCCCTGGCGACGTTGTGACAGTGACCA
GGCTAGACCGCCTGGCCCGCAGCACCCGCGACCTACTGGACATTGCCGAGCGCATCCAGGAGGCCGGCGC
GGGCCTGCGTAGCCTGGCAGAGCCGTGGGCCGACACCACCACGCCGGCCGGCCGCATGGTGTTGACCGTG
TTCGCCGGCATTGCCGAGTTCGAGCGTTCCCTAATCATCGACCGCACCCGGAGCGGGCGCGAGGCCGCCA
AGGCCCGAGGCGTGAAGTTTGGCCCCCGCCCTACCCTCACCCCGGCACAGATCGCGCACGCCCGCGAGCT
GATCGACCAGGAAGGCCGCACCGTGAAAGAGGCGGCTGCACTGCTTGGCGTGCATCGCTCGACCCTGTAC
CGCGCACTTGAGCGCAGCGAGGAAGTGACGCCCACCGAGGCCAGGCGGCGCGGTGCCTTCCGTGAGGACG
CATTGACCGAGGCCGACGCCCTGGCGGCCGCCGAGAATGAACGCCAAGAGGAACAAGCATGAAACCGCAC
CAGGACGGCCAGGACGAACCGTTTTTCATTACCGAAGAGATCGAGGCGGAGATGATCGCGGCCGGGTACG
TGTTCGAGCCGCCCGCGCACGGCTCAACCGTGCGGCTGCATGAAATCCTGGCCGGTTTGTCTGATGCCAA
GCTGGCGGCCTGGCCGGCCAGCTTGGCCGCTGAAGAAACCGAGCGCCGCCGTCTAAAAAGGTGATGTGTA
TTTGAGTAAAACAGCTTGCGTCATGCGGTCGCTGCGTATATGATGCGATGAGTAAATAAACAAATACGCA
AGGGGAACGCATGAAGGTTATCGCTGTACTTAACCAGAAAGGCGGGTCAGGCAAGACGACCATCGCAACC
CATCTAGCCCGCGCCCTGCAACTCGCCGGGGCCGATGTTCTGTTAGTCGATTCCGATCCCCAGGGCAGTG
CCCGCGATTGGGCGGCCGTGCGGGAAGATCAACCGCTAACCGTTGTCGGCATCGACCGCCCGACGATTGA
CCGCGACGTGAAGGCCATCGGCCGGCGCGACTTCGTAGTGATCGACGGAGCGCCCCAGGCGGCGGACTTG
GCTGTGTCCGCGATCAAGGCAGCCGACTTCGTGCTGATTCCGGTGCAGCCAAGCCCTTACGACATATGGG
CCACCGCCGACCTGGTGGAGCTGGTTAAGCAGCGCATTGAGGTCACGGATGGAAGGCTACAAGCGGCCTT
TGTCGTGTCGCGGGCGATCAAAGGCACGCGCATCGGCGGTGAGGTTGCCGAGGCGCTGGCCGGGTACGAG
CTGCCCATTCTTGAGTCCCGTATCACGCAGCGCGTGAGCTACCCAGGCACTGCCGCCGCCGGCACAACCG
TTCTTGAATCAGAACCCGAGGGCGACGCTGCCCGCGAGGTCCAGGCGCTGGCCGCTGAAATTAAATCAAA
ACTCATTTGAGTTAATGAGGTAAAGAGAAAATGAGCAAAAGCACAAACACGCTAAGTGCCGGCCGTCCGA
GCGCACGCAGCAGCAAGGCTGCAACGTTGGCCAGCCTGGCAGACACGCCAGCCATGAAGCGGGTCAACTT
TCAGTTGCCGGCGGAGGATCACACCAAGCTGAAGATGTACGCGGTACGCCAAGGCAAGACCATTACCGAG
CTGCTATCTGAATACATCGCGCAGCTACCAGAGTAAATGAGCAAATGAATAAATGAGTAGATGAATTTTA
GCGGCTAAAGGAGGCGGCATGGAAAATCAAGAACAACCAGGCACCGACGCCGTGGAATGCCCCATGTGTG
GAGGAACGGGCGGTTGGCCAGGCGTAAGCGGCTGGGTTGCCTGCCGGCCCTGCAATGGCACTGGAACCCC
CAAGCCCGAGGAATCGGCGTGAGCGGTCGCAAACCATCCGGCCCGGTACAAATCGGCGCGGCGCTGGGTG
ATGACCTGGTGGAGAAGTTGAAGGCCGCGCAGGCCGCCCAGCGGCAACGCATCGAGGCAGAAGCACGCCC
CGGTGAATCGTGGCAAGCGGCCGCTGATCGAATCCGCAAAGAATCCCGGCAACCGCCGGCAGCCGGTGCG
CCGTCGATTAGGAAGCCGCCCAAGGGCGACGAGCAACCAGATTTTTTCGTTCCGATGCTCTATGACGTGG
GCACCCGCGATAGTCGCAGCATCATGGACGTGGCCGTTTTCCGTCTGTCGAAGCGTGACCGACGAGCTGG
CGAGGTGATCCGCTACGAGCTTCCAGACGGGCACGTAGAGGTTTCCGCAGGGCCGGCCGGCATGGCCAGT
GTGTGGGATTACGACCTGGTACTGATGGCGGTTTCCCATCTAACCGAATCCATGAACCGATACCGGGAAG
GGAAGGGAGACAAGCCCGGCCGCGTGTTCCGTCCACACGTTGCGGACGTACTCAAGTTCTGCCGGCGAGC
CGATGGCGGAAAGCAGAAAGACGACCTGGTAGAAACCTGCATTCGGTTAAACACCACGCACGTTGCCATG
CAGCGTACGAAGAAGGCCAAGAACGGCCGCCTGGTGACGGTATCCGAGGGTGAAGCCTTGATTAGCCGCT
ACAAGATCGTAAAGAGCGAAACCGGGCGGCCGGAGTACATCGAGATCGAGCTAGCTGATTGGATGTACCG
CGAGATCACAGAAGGCAAGAACCCGGACGTGCTGACGGTTCACCCCGATTACTTTTTGATCGATCCCGGC
ATCGGCCGTTTTCTCTACCGCCTGGCACGCCGCGCCGCAGGCAAGGCAGAAGCCAGATGGTTGTTCAAGA
CGATCTACGAACGCAGTGGCAGCGCCGGAGAGTTCAAGAAGTTCTGTTTCACCGTGCGCAAGCTGATCGG
GTCAAATGACCTGCCGGAGTACGATTTGAAGGAGGAGGCGGGGCAGGCTGGCCCGATCCTAGTCATGCGC
TACCGCAACCTGATCGAGGGCGAAGCATCCGCCGGTTCCTAATGTACGGAGCAGATGCTAGGGCAAATTG
CCCTAGCAGGGGAAAAAGGTCGAAAAGGCCTCTTTCCTGTGGATAGCACGTACATTGGGAACCCAAAGCC
GTACATTGGGAACCGGAACCCGTACATTGGGAACCCAAAGCCGTACATTGGGAACCGGTCACACATGTAA
GTGACTGATATAAAAGAGAAAAAAGGCGATTTTTCCGCCTAAAACTCTTTAAAACTTATTAAAACTCTTA
AAACCCGCCTGGCCTGTGCATAACTGTCTGGCCAGCGCACAGCCGAAGAGCTGCAAAAAGCGCCTACCCT
TCGGTCGCTGCGCTCCCTACGCCCCGCCGCTTCGCGTCGGCCTATCGCGGCCGCTGGCCGCTCAAAAATG
GCTGGCCTACGGCCAGGCAATCTACCAGGGCGCGGACAAGCCGCGCCGTCGCCACTCGACCGCCGGCGCC
CACATCAAGGCACCCTGCCTCGCGCGTTTCGGTGATGACGGTGAAAACCTCTGACACATGCAGCTCCCGG
AAACGGTCACAGCTTGTCTGTAAGCGGATGCCGGGAGCAGACAAGCGCGTCAGCGGGTGTTGGCGGGTGT
CGGGGCGCAGCCATGACCCAGTCACGTAGCGATAGCGGAGTGTATACTGGCTTAACTATGCGGCATCAGA
GCAGATTGTACTGAGAGTGCACCATATGCGGTGTGAAATACCGCACAGATGCGTAAGGAGAAAATACCGC
ATCAGGCGCTCTTCCGCTTCCTCGCTCACTGACTCGCTGCGCTCGGTCGTTCGGCTGCGGCGAGCGGTAT
CAGCTCACTCAAAGGCGGTAATACGGTTATCCACAGAATCAGGGGATAACGCAGGAAAGAACATGTGAGC
AAAAGGCCAGCAAAAGGCCAGGAACCGTAAAAAGGCCGCGTTGCTGGCGTTTTTCCATAGGCTCCGCCCC
CCTGACGAGCATCACAAAAATCGACGCTCAAGTCAGAGGTGGCGAAACCCGACAGGACTATAAAGATACC
AGGCGTTTCCCCCTGGAAGCTCCCTCGTGCGCTCTCCTGTTCCGACCCTGCCGCTTACCGGATACCTGTC
CGCCTTTCTCCCTTCGGGAAGCGTGGCGCTTTCTCATAGCTCACGCTGTAGGTATCTCAGTTCGGTGTAG
GTCGTTCGCTCCAAGCTGGGCTGTGTGCACGAACCCCCCGTTCAGCCCGACCGCTGCGCCTTATCCGGTA
ACTATCGTCTTGAGTCCAACCCGGTAAGACACGACTTATCGCCACTGGCAGCAGCCACTGGTAACAGGAT
TAGCAGAGCGAGGTATGTAGGCGGTGCTACAGAGTTCTTGAAGTGGTGGCCTAACTACGGCTACACTAGA
AGGACAGTATTTGGTATCTGCGCTCTGCTGAAGCCAGTTACCTTCGGAAAAAGAGTTGGTAGCTCTTGAT
CCGGCAAACAAACCACCGCTGGTAGCGGTGGTTTTTTTGTTTGCAAGCAGCAGATTACGCGCAGAAAAAA
AGGATCTCAAGAAGATCCTTTGATCTTTTCTACGGGGTCTGACGCTCAGTGGAACGAAAACTCACGTTAA
GGGATTTTGGTCATGCATTCTAGGTACTAAAACAATTCATCCAGTAAAATATAATATTTTATTTTCTCCC
AATCAGGCTTGATCCCCAGTAAGTCAAAAAATAGCTCGACATACTGTTCTTCCCCGATATCCTCCCTGAT
CGACCGGACGCAGAAGGCAATGTCATACCACTTGTCCGCCCTGCCGCTTCTCCCAAGATCAATAAAGCCA
CTTACTTTGCCATCTTTCACAAAGATGTTGCTGTCTCCCAGGTCGCCGTGGGAAAAGACAAGTTCCTCTT
CGGGCTTTTCCGTCTTTAAAAAATCATACAGCTCGCGCGGATCTTTAAATGGAGTGTCTTCTTCCCAGTT
TTCGCAATCCACATCGGCCAGATCGTTATTCAGTAAGTAATCCAATTCGGCTAAGCGGCTGTCTAAGCTA
TTCGTATAGGGACAATCCGATATGTCGATGGAGTGAAAGAGCCTGATGCACTCCGCATACAGCTCGATAA
TCTTTTCAGGGCTTTGTTCATCTTCATACTCTTCCGAGCAAAGGACGCCATCGGCCTCACTCATGAGCAG
ATTGCTCCAGCCATCATGCCGTTCAAAGTGCAGGACCTTTGGAACAGGCAGCTTTCCTTCCAGCCATAGC
ATCATGTCCTTTTCCCGTTCCACATCATAGGTGGTCCCTTTATACCGGCTGTCCGTCATTTTTAAATATA
GGTTTTCATTTTCTCCCACCAGCTTATATACCTTAGCAGGAGACATTCCTTCCGTATCTTTTACGCAGCG
GTATTTTTCGATCAGTTTTTTCAATTCCGGTGATATTCTCATTTTAGCCATTTATTATTTCCTTCCTCTT
TTCTACAGTATTTAAAGATACCCCAAGAAGCTAATTATAACAAGACGAACTCCAATTCACTGTTCCTTGC
ATTCTAAAACCTTAAATACCAGAAAACAGCTTTTTCAAAGTTGTTTTCAAAGTTGGCGTATAACATAGTA
TCGACGGAGCCGATTTTGAAACCGCGGTGATCACAGGCAGCAACGCTCTGTCATCGTTACAATCAACATG
CTACCCTCCGCGAGATCATCCGTGTTTCAAACCCGGCAGCTTAGTTGCCGTTCTTCCGAATAGCATCGGT
AACATGAGCAAAGTCTGCCGCCTTACAACGGCTCTCCCGCTGACGCCGTCCCGGACTGATGGGCTGCCTG
TATCGAGTGGTGATTTTGTGCCGAGCTGCCGGTCGGGGAGCTGTTGGCTGGCTGGTGGCAGGATATATTG
TGGTGTAAACAAATTGACGCTTAGACAACTTAATAACACATTGCGGACGTTTTTAATGTACTGAATTAAC
GCCGAATTAATTCGGGGGATCTGGATTTTAGTACTGGATTTTGGTTTTAGGAATTAGAAATTTTATTGAT
AGAAGTATTTTACAAATACAAATACATACTAAGGGTTTCTTATATGCTCAACACATGAGCGAAACCCTAT
AGGAACCCTAATTCCCTTATCTGGGAACTACTCACACATTATTATGGAGAAAATAGAGCTTGTCGATCGT
TAATTAATCACCTCCAAGATCCCGGACGAGTGCTGGGGCGTCGGTTTCCACTATCGGCGAGTACTTCTAC
ACAGCCATCGGTCCAGACGGCCGCGCTTCTGCGGGCGATTTGTGTACGCCCGACAGTCCCGGCTCCGGAT
CGGACGATTGCGTCGCATCGACCCTGCGCCCAAGCTGCATCATCGAAATTGCCGTCAACCAAGCTCTGAT
AGAGTTGGTCAAGACCAATGCGGAGCATATACGCCCGGAGCCGCGGCGATCCTGCAAGCTCCGGATGCCT
CCGCTCGAAGTAGCGCGTCTGCTGCTCCATACAAGCCAACCACGGCCTCCAGAAGAAGATGTTGGCGACC
TCGTATTGGGAATCCCCGAACATCGCCTCGCTCCAGTCAATGACCGCTGTTATGCGGCCATTGTCCGTCA
GGACATTGTTGGAGCCGAAATCCGCGTGCACGAGGTGCCGGACTTCGGGGCAGTCCTCGGCCCAAAGCAT
CAGCTCATCGAGAGCCTGCGCGACGGACGCACTGACGGTGTCGTCCATCACAGTTTGCCAGTGATACACA
TGGGGATCAGCAATCGCGCATATGAAATCACGCCATGTAGTGTATTGACCGATTCCTTGCGGTCCGAATG
GGCCGAACCCGCTCGTCTGGCTAAGATCGGCCGCAGCGATCGCATCCATGGCCTCCGCGACCGGCTGCAG
AACAGCGGGCAGTTCGGTTTCAGGCAGGTCTTGCAACGTGACACCCTGTGCACGGCGGGAGATGCAATAG
GTCAGGCTCTCGCTGAATTCCCCAATGTCAAGCACTTCCGGAATCGGGAGCGCGGCCGATGCAAAGTGCC
GATAAACATAACGATCTTTGTAGAAACCATCGGCGCAGCTATTTACCCGCAGGACATATCCACGCCCTCC
TACATCGAAGCTGAAAGCACGAGATTCTTCGCCCTCCGAGAGCTGCATCAGGTCGGACACGCTGTCGAAC
TTTTCGATCAGAAACTTCTCGACAGACGTCGCGGTGAGTTCAGGCTTTTTCATCCTAGGAGAGATAGATT
TGTAGAGAGAGACTGGTGATTTCAGCGTGTCCTCTCCAAATGAAATGAACTTCCTTATATAGAGGAAGGG
TCTTGCGAAGGATAGTGGGATTGTGCGTCATCCCTTACGTCAGTGGAGATATCACATCAATCCACTTGCT
TTGAAGACGTGGTTGGAACGTCTTCTTTTTCCACGATGCTCCTCGTGGGTGGGGGTCCATCTTTGGGACC
ACTGTCGGCAGAGGCATCTTGAACGATAGCCTTTCCTTTATCGCAATGATGGCATTTGTAGGTGCCACCT
TCCTTTTCTACTGTCCTTTTGATGAAGTGACAGATAGCTGGGCAATGGAATCCGAGGAGGTTTCCCGATA
TTACCCTTTGTTGAAAAGTCTCAATAGCCCTTTGGTCTTCTGAGACTGTATCTTTGATATTCTTGGAGTA
GACGAGAGTGTCGTGCTCCACCATGTTCACATCAATCCACTTGCTTTGAAGACGTGGTTGGAACGTCTTC
TTTTTCCACGATGCTCCTCGTGGGTGGGGGTCCATCTTTGGGACCACTGTCGGCAGAGGCATCTTGAACG
ATAGCCTTTCCTTTATCGCAATGATGGCATTTGTAGGTGCCACCTTCCTTTTCTACTGTCCTTTTGATGA
AGTGACAGATAGCTGGGCAATGGAATCCGAGGAGGTTTCCCGATATTACCCTTTGTTGAAAAGTCTCAAT
AGCCCTTTGGTCTTCTGAGACTGTATCTTTGATATTCTTGGAGTAGACGAGAGTGTCGTGCTCCACCATG
